>Addgene plasmid #72513 | pJK532 | depositor full sequence | sequence record 132539 | pJK532 sequence 6064 bps
TGGCGAATGGG
[124 nt withheld, positions 12-135]
C
[91 nt withheld, positions 137-227]
A
[49 nt withheld, positions 229-277]
CCTTTGACGTTGGAGTCCACGTTCTTT
[37 nt withheld, positions 305-341]
ACCCTATCTCGGTCTATTCTTTTGATTTATAAGGGATTTTGCCGATTTCGGCCTATTGGTTAAAAAATGA
GCTGATTTAACAAAAATTTAACGCGAATTTTAACAAAATATTAACGTTTACAATTTCAGGTGGCACTTTT
CGGGGAAATGTGCGCGGAACCCCTATTTGTTTATTTTTCTAAATACATTCAAATATGTATCCGCTCATGA
ATTAATTCTTAGAAAAACTCATCGAGCATCAAATGAAACTGCAATTTATTCATATCAGGATTATCAATAC
CATATTTTTGAAAAAGCCGTTTCTGTAATGAAGGAGAAAACTCACCGAGGCAGTTCCATAGGATGGCAAG
ATCCTGGTATCGGTCTGCGATTCCGACTCGTCCAACATCAATACAACCTATTAATTTCCCCTCGTCAAAA
ATAAGGTTATCAAGTGAGAAATCACCATGAGTGACGACTGAATCCGGTGAGAATGGCAAAAGTTTATGCA
TTTCTTTCCAGACTTGTTCAACAGGCCAGCCATTACGCTCGTCATCAAAATCACTCGCATCAACCAAACC
GTTATTCATTCGTGATTGCGCCTGAGCGAGACGAAATACGCGATCGCTGTTAAAAGGACAATTACAAACA
GGAATCGAATGCAACCGGCGCAGGAACACTGCCAGCGCATCAACAATATTTTCACCTGAATCAGGATATT
CTTCTAATACCTGGAATGCTGTTTTCCCGGGGATCGCAGTGGTGAGTAACCATGCATCATCAGGAGTACG
GATAAAATGCTTGATGGTCGGAAGAGGCATAAATTCCGTCAGCCAGTTTAGTCTGACCATCTCATCTGTA
ACATCATTGGCAACGCTACCTTTGCCATGTTTCAGAAACAACTCTGGCGCATCGGGCTTCCCATACAATC
GATAGATTGTCGCACCTGATTGCCCGACATTATCGCGAGCCCATTTATACCCATATAAATCAGCATCCAT
GTTGGAATTTAATCGCGGCCTAGAGCAAGACGTTTCCCGTTGAATATGGCTCATAACACCCCTTGTATTA
CTGTTTATGTAAGCAGACAGTTTTATTGTTCATGACCAAAATCCCTTAACGTGAGTTTTCGTTCCACTGA
GCGTCAGACCCCGTAGAAAAGATCAAAGGATCTTCTTGAGATCCTTTTTTTCTGCGCGTAATCTGCTGCT
TGCAAACAAAAAAACCACCGCTACCAGCGGTGGTTTGTTTGCCGGATCAAGAGCTACCAACTCTTTTTCC
GAAGGTAACTGGCTTCAGCAGAGCGCAGATACCAAATACTGTCCTTCTAGTGTAGCCGTAGTTAGGCCAC
CACTTCAAGAACTCTGTAGCACCGCCTACATACCTCGCTCTGCTAATCCTGTTACCAGTGGCTGCTGCCA
GTGGCGATAAGTCGTGTCTTACCGGGTTGGACTCAAGACGATAGTTACCGGATAAGGCGCAGCGGTCGGG
CTGAACGGGGGGTTCGTGCACACAGCCCAGCTTGGAGCGAACGACCTACACCGAACTGAGATACCTACAG
CGTGAGCTATGAGAAAGCGCCACGCTTCCCGAAGGGAGAAAGGCGGACAGGTATCCGGTAAGCGGCAGGG
TCGGAACAGGAGAGCGCACGAGGGAGCTTCCAGGGGGAAACGCCTGGTATCTTTATAGTCCTGTCGGGTT
TCGCCACCTCTGACTTGAGCGTCGATTTTTGTGATGCTCGTCAGGGGGGCGGAGCCTATGGAAAAACGCC
AGCAACGCGGCCTTTTTACGGTTCCTGGCCTTTTGCTGGCCTTTTGCTCACATGTTCTTTCCTGCGTTAT
CCCCTGATTCTGTGGATAACCGTATTACCGCCTTTGAGTGAGCTGATACCGCTCGCCGCAGCCGAACGAC
CGAGCGCAGCGAGTCAGTGAGCGAGGAAGCGGAAGAGCGCCTGATGCGGTATTTTCTCCTTACGCATCTG
TGCGGTATTTCACACCGCATATATGGTGCACTCTCAGTACAATCTGCTCTGATGCCGCATAGTTAAGCCA
GTATACACTCCGCTATCGCTACGTGACTGGGTCATGGCTGCGCCCCGACACCCGCCAACACCCGCTGACG
CGCCCTGACGGGCTTGTCTGCTCCCGGCATCCGCTTACAGACAAGCTGTGACCGTCTCCGGGAGCTGCAT
GTGTCAGAGGTTTTCACCGTCATCACCGAAACGCGCGAGGCAGCTGCGGTAAAGCTCATCAGCGTGGTCG
TGAAGCGATTCACAGATGTCTGCCTGTTCATCCGCGTCCAGCTCGTTGAGTTTCTCCAGAAGCGTTAATG
TCTGGCTTCTGATAAAGCGGGCCATGTTAAGGGCGGTTTTTTCCTGTTTGGTCACTGATGCCTCCGTGTA
AGGGGGATTTCTGTTCATGGGGGTAATGATACCGATGAAACGAGAGAGGATGCTCACGATACGGGTTACT
GATGATGAACATGCCCGGTTACTGGAACGTTGTGAGGGTAAACAACTGGCGGTATGGATGCGGCGGGACC
AGAGAAAAATCACTCAGGGTCAATGCCAGCGCTTCGTTAATACAGATGTAGGTGTTCCACAGGGTAGCCA
GCAGCATCCTGCGATGCAGATCCGGAACATAATGGTGCAGGGCGCTGACTTCCGCGTTTCCAGACTTTAC
GAAACACGGAAACCGAAGACCATTCATGTTGTTGCTCAGGTCGCAGACGTTTTGCAGCAGCAGTCGCTTC
ACGTTCGCTCGCGTATCGGTGATTCATTCTGCTAACCAGTAAGGCAACCCCGCCAGCCTAGCCGGGTCCT
CAACGACAGGAGCACGATCATGCGCACCCGTGGGGCCGCCATGCCGGCGATAATGGCCTGCTTCTCGCCG
AAACGTTTGGTGGCGGGACCAGTGACGAAGGCTTGAGCGAGGGCGTGCAAGATTCCGAATACCGCAAGCG
ACAGGCCGATCATCGTCGCGCTCCAGCGAAAGCGGTCCTCGCCGAAAATGACCCAGAGCGCTGCCGGCAC
CTGTCCTACGAGTTGCATGATAAAGAAGACAGTCATAAGTGCGGCGACGATAGTCATGCCCCGCGCCCAC
CGGAAGGAGCTGACTGGGTTGAAGGCTCTCAAGGGCATCGGTCGAGATCCCGGTGCCTAATGAGTGAGCT
AACTTACATTAATTGCGTTGCGCTCACTGCCCGCTTTCCAGTCGGGAAACCTGTCGTGCCAGCTGCATTA
ATGAATCGGCCAACGCGCGGGGAGAGGCGGTTTGCGTATTGGGCGCCAGGGTGGTTTTTCTTTTCACCAG
TGAGACGGGCAACAGCTGATTGCCCTTCACCGCCTGGCCCTGAGAGAGTTGCAGCAAGCGGTCCACGCTG
GTTTGCCCCAGCAGGCGAAAATCCTGTTTGATGGTGGTTAACGGCGGGATATAACATGAGCTGTCTTCGG
TATCGTCGTATCCCACTACCGAGATATCCGCACCAACGCGCAGCCCGGACTCGGTAATGGCGCGCATTGC
GCCCAGCGCCATCTGATCGTTGGCAACCAGCATCGCAGTGGGAACGATGCCCTCATTCAGCATTTGCATG
GTTTGTTGAAAACCGGACATGGCACTCCAGTCGCCTTCCCGTTCCGCTATCGGCTGAATTTGATTGCGAG
TGAGATATTTATGCCAGCCAGCCAGACGCAGACGCGCCGAGACAGAACTTAATGGGCCCGCTAACAGCGC
GATTTGCTGGTGACCCAATGCGACCAGATGCTCCACGCCCAGTCGCGTACCGTCTTCATGGGAGAAAATA
ATACTGTTGATGGGTGTCTGGTCAGAGACATCAAGAAATAACGCCGGAACATTAGTGCAGGCAGCTTCCA
CAGCAATGGCATCCTGGTCATCCAGCGGATAGTTAATGATCAGCCCACTGACGCGTTGCGCGAGAAGATT
GTGCACCGCCGCTTTACAGGCTTCGACGCCGCTTCGTTCTACCATCGACACCACCACGCTGGCACCCAGT
TGATCGGCGCGAGATTTAATCGCCGCGACAATTTGCGACGGCGCGTGCAGGGCCAGACTGGAGGTGGCAA
CGCCAATCAGCAACGACTGTTTGCCCGCCAGTTGTTGTGCCACGCGGTTGGGAATGTAATTCAGCTCCGC
CATCGCCGCTTCCACTTTTTCCCGCGTTTTCGCAGAAACGTGGCTGGCCTGGTTCACCACGCGGGAAACG
GTCTGATAAGAGACACCGGCATACTCTGCGACATCGTATAACGTTACTGGTTTCACATTCACCACCCTGA
ATTGACTCTCTTCCGGGCGCTATCATGCCATACCGCGAAAGGTTTTGCGCCATTCGATGGTGTCCGGGAT
CTCGACGCTCTCCCTTATGCGACTCCTGCATTAGGAAGCAGCCCAGTAGTAGGTTGAGGCCGTTGAGCAC
CGCCGCCGCAAGGAATGGTGCATGCAAGGAGATGGCGCCCAACAGTCCCCCGGCCACGGGGCCTGCCACC
ATACCCACGCCGAAACAAGCGCTCATGAGCCCGAAGTGGCGAGCCCGATCTTCCCCATCGGTGATGTCGG
CGATATAGGCGCCAGCAACCGCACCTGTGGCGCCGGTGATGCCGGCCACGATGCGTCCGGCGTAGAGGAT
CGAGATCTCGATCCCGCGAAATTAATACGACTCACTATAGGGGAATTGTGAGCGGATAACAATTCCCCTC
TAGAAATAATTTTGTTTAACTTTAAGAAGGAGATATACCATGGGCAGCAGCCATCATCATCATCATCACA
GCAGCGGCCTGGTGCCGCGCGGCAGCCATATGAAAGCAGCAATTATCGTATTCCCCGGCACAAACCGGGA
GCGCGATATGGCCATTGCCCTCAAGCGCGTTACAGGGCAGGCCCCGCGCATGATCTGGCACCATGAAACA
GATCTGGGAGATACCGATCTAGTCGTGCTGCCAGGTGGTTTCAGCTATGGCGATTATCTGCGCTGTGGTG
CCATGGCAGCGCATTCTCCCATCATGGCGGCTATCAAAGCCTTTGCCCAAAAGGGTGGCCATATTTTGGG
TGTGTGCAACGGCTTCCAGATTTTAACGGAAACAGGGCTTCTGCCCGGTGCTCTGTTGCGCAACGCCAAC
CTGCGCTTTCTCTCTCAGGATTGCTACCTGAAGGTGGAAGCAGAGAACACACCTTTCACTCACAAGTGGA
AGAAGGGTGATGTTTTCCGCACCCCTCTGGCCCATGGTGATGGCAATTACACGGCAGATATCGCCACGCT
GGAACGGCTTGAAGGTGAAGGTCTTGTGGCTTTCCACTATGCCGATGCCAAAGGCAATGTGCAGGCTGAT
GATGCCATCAGCAACCCCAATGGCAGCATCAACAGCATTGCGGGTATTCTGAGCGAAAACAAACGCATTT
GCGGCATGATGCCTCATCCAGAAGATCTGGTTGATCCTCTCATGGGTGGGGAAGATGGTCTGCCATTGTT
CCAAGGTCTGGTGGAGGCTGTAGTCCGGTGAATAAGCCTGTAACCGTTGATGAATCCCTTGCCCGTGAAT
TCGAGCTCCGTCGACAAGCTTGCGGCCGCACTCGAGCACCACCACCACCACCACTGAGATCCGGCTGCTA
ACAAAGCCCGAAAGGAAGCTGAGTTGGCTGCTGCCACCGCTGAGCAATAACTAGCATAACCCCTTGGGGC
CTCTAAACGGGTCTTGAGGGGTTTTTTGCTGAAAGGAGGAACTATATCCGGAT
Features (pLannotate 1.2.2; 21 found; start..end, strand, type, name):
     12..467     +  rep_origin     f1 ori (sequence partly withheld): f1 bacteriophage origin of replication; arrow indicates direction of (+) strand synthesis
    494..551     +  promoter       AmpR promoter (fragment): bla
    560..1375    -  CDS            KanR: aminoglycoside phosphotransferase; aph(3')-Ia; confers resistance to kanamycin in bacteria or G418 (Geneticin®) in eukaryotes
   1497..2085    +  rep_origin     ori: high-copy-number ColE1/pMB1/pBR322/pUC origin of replication
   2271..2413    -  misc_feature   bom: basis of mobility region from pBR322
   2515..2706    -  CDS            rop: Rop protein, which maintains plasmids at low copy number; rop
   2723..3103    +  CDS            YPB1_ECOLX: Protein predicted: Swiss-Prot protein existence level 4. From Escherichia coli.
   3175..3466    -  CDS            TcR (fragment): tetracycline efflux protein; tet; confers resistance to tetracycline
   3481..3502    -  protein_bind   CAP binding site: CAP binding activates transcription in the presence of cAMP. E. coli catabolite activator protein
   3515..4597    -  CDS            lacI: lac repressor; lacI; The lac repressor binds to the lac operator to inhibit transcription in E. coli. This inhibition can be relieved by adding lactose or isopropyl-β-D-thiogalactopyranoside (IPTG).
   4598..4675    -  promoter       lacI promoter: lacI
   4683..4962    -  CDS            TcR (fragment): tetracycline efflux protein; tet; confers resistance to tetracycline
   4984..5002    +  promoter       T7 promoter: promoter for bacteriophage T7 RNA polymerase
   5003..5027    +  protein_bind   lac operator: The lac repressor binds to the lac operator to inhibit transcription in E. coli. This inhibition can be relieved by adding lactose or isopropyl-β-D-thiogalactopyranoside (IPTG). lac repressor encoded by lacI
   5042..5064    +  RBS            RBS: efficient ribosome binding site from bacteriophage T7 gene 10 (Olins and Rangwala, 1989)
   5083..5099    +  CDS            capTEV™ (fragment): composite tag for in vivo biotinylation, TEV protease cleavage, and 6xHis tagging
   5110..5127    +  CDS            thrombin site: thrombin recognition and cleavage site
   5143..5802    +  CDS            purQ: PURQ_SYNY3 - Experimental evidence at protein level: Swiss-Prot protein existence level 1. Part of the phosphoribosylformylglycinamidine synthase complex involved in the purines biosynthetic pathway. Catalyzes the ATP-dependent conversion of formylglycinamide ribonucleotide (FGAR) and glutamine to yield formylglycinamidine ribonucleotide (FGAM) and glutamate. The FGAM synthase complex is composed of three subunits. PurQ produces an ammonia molecule by converting glutamine to glutamate. PurL transfers the ammonia molecule to FGAR to form FGAM in an ATP- dependent manner. PurS interacts with Pur
   5908..5925    +  CDS            9xHis (fragment): 9xHis affinity tag
   5935..5984    +  CDS            SET1 (fragment): solubility-enhancement tag derived from T7 phage gene 10B
   5992..6039    +  terminator     T7 terminator: transcription terminator for bacteriophage T7 RNA polymerase
