[The description below was written by a language model from this plasmid's Addgene catalogue record and pLannotate feature annotations shown in this document.]
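Description:
pJK532 is a bacterial expression plasmid built on the pET28a backbone (6,064 bp in total) for producing the glutaminase subunit of formylglycinamidine ribonucleotide synthetase (PurQ, locus AZ09_06385) from Acetobacter aceti 1023 with an N-terminal His6 tag, a protein the depositor calls H6AaPurQ. It is propagated in E. coli under kanamycin selection conferred by the aph(3')-Ia gene and replicates from a ColE1/pMB1-type origin. The annotation also shows the bom and rop elements inherited from pBR322, although the catalogue entry lists the plasmid as high copy. An f1 origin is present as well, along with short remnants annotated as tetracycline-resistance fragments, which are non-functional leftovers of the backbone.

The purQ coding sequence was inserted between the NdeI and EcoRI sites, both of which were retained, placing it in frame behind the vector-encoded His6 tag and thrombin cleavage site. The short hit that the annotation labels as a capTEV fragment corresponds to this histidine tag. Transcription is driven by the T7 promoter, followed by a lac operator and the T7 gene 10 ribosome binding site, and ends at the T7 terminator. The plasmid-borne lacI gene supplies repressor, so expression stays off until IPTG is added in a host that provides T7 RNA polymerase. The downstream His-tag fragment annotated after the insert is the optional C-terminal tag of pET28a, and the record indicates only an N-terminal tag on the product. PurQ generates ammonia from glutamine for the PurL and PurS partners of the FGAM synthase complex in purine biosynthesis. The construct is suited to overexpression and metal-affinity purification of the subunit, with optional tag removal by thrombin.
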