Addgene plasmid #72513: pJK532
Purpose: Produces Acetobacter aceti 1023 formylglycinamidine ribonucleotide synthetase glutaminase subunit with N-terminal His6 tag (H6AaPurQ)
Depositing lab: T. J. Kappock. Depositing organization: Purdue University.
Backbone
  Vector backbone: pET28a
  Backbone size w/o insert (bp): 5369
  Total vector size (bp): 6064
  Vector type: Bacterial Expression
Growth in bacteria
  Bacterial resistance: Kanamycin, 50 μg/mL
  Growth temperature: 37°C
  Growth strain: DH5alpha
  Copy number: High Copy
Gene/Insert
  Gene/Insert name: formylglycinamidine ribonucleotide synthetase, glutaminase subunit (alt names: purQ; AZ09_06385)
  Species: Acetobacter aceti 1023
  GenBank ID: KDE20460
  Promoter: T7
  Tag / fusion protein: His6 (N terminal on backbone)
  Cloning method: Restriction Enzyme; 5′ cloning site NdeI (not destroyed); 3′ cloning site EcoRI (not destroyed)
  Sequencing primers: 5′ T7 promoter; 3′ T7 terminator
Terms and licenses: Academic/Nonprofit Terms; Industry Terms: Not Available to Industry
How to cite: pJK532 was a gift from T. J. Kappock (Addgene plasmid # 72513 ; http://n2t.net/addgene:72513 ; RRID:Addgene_72513)
