>Addgene plasmid #72513 | pJK532 | addgene partial sequence | sequence record 135975 | T7 5'-TAATACGACTCACTATAGGG-3'
TTTTGTTTAACTTTAAGAAGGAGATATACCATGGGCAGCAGCCATCATCATCATCATCACAGCAGCGGCC
TGGTGCCGCGCGGCAGCCATATGAAAGCAGCAATTATCGTATTCCCCGGCACAAACCGGGAGCGCGATAT
GGCCATTGCCCTCAAGCGCGTTACAGGGCAGGCCCCGCGCATGATCTGGCACCATGAAACAGATCTGGGA
GATACCGATCTAGTCGTGCTGCCAGGTGGTTTCAGCTATGGCGATTATCTGCGCTGTGGTGCCATGGCAG
CGCATTCTCCCATCATGGCGGCTATCAAAGCCTTTGCCCAAAAGGGTGGCCATATTTTGGGTGTGTGCAA
CGGCTTCCAGATTTTAACGGAAACAGGGCTTCTGCCCGGTGCTCTGTTGCGCAACGCCAACCTGCGCTTT
CTCTCTCAGGATTGCTACCTGAAGGTGGAAGCAGAGAACACACCTTTCACTCACAAGTGGAAGAAGGGTG
ATGTTTTCCGCACCCCTCTGGCCCATGGTGATGGCAATTACACGGCAGATATCGCCACGCTGGAACGGCT
TGAAGGTGAAGGTCTTGTGGCTTTCCACTATGCCGATGCCAAAGGCAATGTGCAGGCTGATGATGCCATC
AGCAACCCCAATGGCAGCATCAACAGCATTGCGGGTATTCTGAGCGAAAACAAACGCATTTGCGGCATGA
TGCCTCATCCAGAAGATCTGGTTGATCCTCTCATGGGTGGGGAAGATGGTCTGCCATTGTTCCAAGGTCT
GGTGGAGGCTGTAGTCCGGTGAATAAGCCTGTAACCGTTGATGAATCCCTTGCCCGTGAATTCGAGCTCC
GTCGACAAGCTTGCGGCCGCACTCGAGCACCACCACCACCACCACTGAGATCCGGCTGCTAACAAAGCCC
GAAAGGAAGCTGAGTTGGCTGCTGCCACCGCTGAGCAATAACTAGCATAACCCCTTGGGGCCTCTAAACG
GGTCTTGAGGGGTTTTTTGCTGAAAGGAGGAACTATATCCGGATTGGCGA
