>Addgene plasmid #72513 | pJK532 | addgene partial sequence | sequence record 135976 | T7term 5'-GCTAGTTATTGCTCAGCGG-3'
TTTGTTAGCAGCCGGATCTCAGTGGTGGTGGTGGTGGTGCTCGAGTGCGGCCGCAAGCTTGTCGACGGAG
CTCGAATTCACGGGCAAGGGATTCATCAACGGTTACAGGCTTATTCACCGGACTACAGCCTCCACCAGAC
CTTGGAACAATGGCAGACCATCTTCCCCACCCATGAGAGGATCAACCAGATCTTCTGGATGAGGCATCAT
GCCGCAAATGCGTTTGTTTTCGCTCAGAATACCCGCAATGCTGTTGATGCTGCCATTGGGGTTGCTGATG
GCATCATCAGCCTGCACATTGCCTTTGGCATCGGCATAGTGGAAAGCCACAAGACCTTCACCTTCAAGCC
GTTCCAGCGTGGCGATATCTGCCGTGTAATTGCCATCACCATGGGCCAGAGGGGTGCGGAAAACATCACC
CTTCTTCCACTTGTGAGTGAAAGGTGTGTTCTCTGCTTCCACCTTCAGGTAGCAATCCTGAGAGAGAAAG
CGCAGGTTGGCGTTGCGCAACAGAGCACCGGGCAGAAGCCCTGTTTCCGTTAAAATCTGGAAGCCGTTGC
ACACACCCAAAATATGGCCACCCTTTTGGGCAAAGGCTTTGATAGCCGCCATGATGGGAGAATGCGCTGC
CATGGCACCACAGCGCAGATAATCGCCATAGCTGAAACCACCTGGCAGCACGACTAGATCGGTATCTCCC
AGATCTGTTTCATGGTGCCAGATCATGCGCGGGGCCTGCCCTGTAACGCGCTTGAGGGCAATGGCCATAT
CGCGCTCCCGGTTTGTGCCGGGGAATACGATAATTGCTGCTTTCATATGGCTGCCGCGCGGCACCAGGCC
GCTGCTGTGATGATGATGATGATGGCTGCTGCCCATGGTATATCTCCTTCTTAAAGTTAAACAAAATTAT
TTCTAGAGGGGAATTGTTATCCGCTCACAATTCCCCTATAGTGAGTCGTATTAATTTCGCGGGATCGAGA
TCTCGATCCTCTACGCCGGACGC
